>Addgene plasmid #170835 | Eomes gRNA#2 | addgene full sequence | sequence record 341095 | Addgene NGS Result
TTTGAATGTATTTAGAAAAATAAACAAATAGGGGTTCCGCGCACATTTCCCCGAAAAGTGCCACCTGACG
TGAGGGCCTATTTCCCATGATTCCTTCATATTTGCATATACGATACAAGGCTGTTAGAGAGATAATTAGA
ATTAATTTGACTGTAAACACAAAGATATTAGTACAAAATACGTGACGTAGAAAGTAATAATTTCTTGGGT
AGTTTGCAGTTTTAAAATTATGTTTTAAAATGGACTATCATATGCTTACCGTAACTTGAAAGTATTTCGA
TTTCTTGGCTTTATATATCTTGTGGAAAGGACGAAACACCGTTATTGTCCGCTTTGCCGCGTTTTAGAGC
TAGAAATAGCAAGTTAAAATAAGGCTAGTCCGTTATCAACTTGAAAAAGTGGCACCGAGTCGGTGCTTTT
TTTCTAGACCCAGCTTTCTTGTACAAAGTTGGCATTAGATCCGCTGCATTAATGAATCGGCCAACGCGCG
GGGAGAGGCGGTTTGCGTATTGGGCGCTCTTCCGCTTCCTCGCTCACTGACTCGCTGCGCTCGGTCGTTC
GGCTGCGGCGAGCGGTATCAGCTCACTCAAAGGCGGTAATACGGTTATCCACAGAATCAGGGGATAACGC
AGGAAAGAACATGTGAGCAAAAGGCCAGAATTCGAGCTCGGTACCCGGGGATCCTCTAGAGTCGACCTGC
AGGCATGCAAGCTTGGCGTAATCATGGTCATAGCTGTTTCCTGTGTGAAATTGTTATCCGCTCACAATTC
CACACAACATACGAGCCGGAAGCATAAAGTGTAAAGCCTGGGGTGCCTAATGAGTGAGCTAACTCACATT
AATTGCGTTGCGCTCACTGCCCGCTTTCCAGTCGGGAAACCTGTCGTGCCAGCTGCATTAATGAATCGGC
CAACGCGCGGGGAGAGGCGGTTTGCGTATTGGGCGCTCTTCCGCTTCCTCGCTCACTGACTCGCTGCGCT
CGGTCGTTCGGCTGCGGCGAGCGGTATCAGCTCACTCAAAGGCGGTAATACGGTTATCCACAGAATCAGG
GGATAACGCAGGAAAGAACATGTGAGCAAAAGGCCAGCAAAAGGCCAGGAACCGTAAAAAGGCCGCGTTG
CTGGCGTTTTTCCATAGGCTCCGCCCCCCTGACGAGCATCACAAAAATCGACGCTCAAGTCAGAGGTGGC
GAAACCCGACAGGACTATAAAGATACCAGGCGTTTCCCCCTGGAAGCTCCCTCGTGCGCTCTCCTGTTCC
GACCCTGCCGCTTACCGGATACCTGTCCGCCTTTCTCCCTTCGGGAAGCGTGGCGCTTTCTCATAGCTCA
CGCTGTAGGTATCTCAGTTCGGTGTAGGTCGTTCGCTCCAAGCTGGGCTGTGTGCACGAACCCCCCGTTC
AGCCCGACCGCTGCGCCTTATCCGGTAACTATCGTCTTGAGTCCAACCCGGTAAGACACGACTTATCGCC
ACTGGCAGCAGCCACTGGTAACAGGATTAGCAGAGCGAGGTATGTAGGCGGTGCTACAGAGTTCTTGAAG
TGGTGGCCTAACTACGGCTACACTAGAAGAACAGTATTTGGTATCTGCGCTCTGCTGAAGCCAGTTACCT
TCGGAAAAAGAGTTGGTAGCTCTTGATCCGGCAAACAAACCACCGCTGGTAGCGGTGGTTTTTTTGTTTG
CAAGCAGCAGATTACGCGCAGAAAAAAAGGATCTCAAGAAGATCCTTTGATCTTTTCTACGGGGTCTGAC
GCTCAGTGGAACGAAAACTCACGTTAAGGGATTTTGGTCATGAGATTATCAAAAAGGATCTTCACCTAGA
TCCTTTTAAATTAAAAATGAAGTTTTAAATCAATCTAAAGTATATATGAGTAAACTTGGTCTGACAGTTA
CCAATGCTTAATCAGTGAGGCACCTATCTCAGCGATCTGTCTATTTCGTTCATCCATAGTTGCCTGACTC
CCCGTCGTGTAGATAACTACGATACGGGAGGGCTTACCATCTGGCCCCAGTGCTGCAATGATACCGCGAG
ACCCACGCTCACCGGCTCCAGATTTATCAGCAATAAACCAGCCAGCCGGAAGGGCCGAGCGCAGAAGTGG
TCCTGCAACTTTATCCGCCTCCATCCAGTCTATTAATTGTTGCCGGGAAGCTAGAGTAAGTAGTTCGCCA
GTTAATAGTTTGCGCAACGTTGTTGCCATTGCTACAGGCATCGTGGTGTCACGCTCGTCGTTTGGTATGG
CTTCATTCAGCTCCGGTTCCCAACGATCAAGGCGAGTTACATGATCCCCCATGTTGTGCAAAAAAGCGGT
TAGCTCCTTCGGTCCTCCGATCGTTGTCAGAAGTAAGTTGGCCGCAGTGTTATCACTCATGGTTATGGCA
GCACTGCATAATTCTCTTACTGTCATGCCATCCGTAAGATGCTTTTCTGTGACTGGTGAGTACTCAACCA
AGTCATTCTGAGAATAGTGTATGCGGCGACCGAGTTGCTCTTGCCCGGCGTCAATACGGGATAATACCGC
GCCACATAGCAGAACTTTAAAAGTGCTCATCATTGGAAAACGTTCTTCGGGGCGAAAACTCTCAAGGATC
TTACCGCTGTTGAGATCCAGTTCGATGTAACCCACTCGTGCACCCAACTGATCTTCAGCATCTTTTACTT
TCACCAGCGTTTCTGGGTGAGCAAAAACAGGAAGGCAAAATGCCGCAAAAAAGGGAATAAGGGCGACACG
GAAATGTTGAATACTCATACTCTTCCTTTTTCAATATTATTGAAGCATTTATCAGGGTTATTGTCTCATG
AGCGGATACATA
Features (pLannotate 1.2.2; 13 found; start..end, strand, type, name):
     72..312     +  promoter       U6 promoter: RNA polymerase III promoter for human U6 snRNA
    341..416     +  misc_RNA       gRNA scaffold: guide RNA scaffold for the Streptococcus pyogenes CRISPR/Cas9 system
    428..449     -  protein_bind   attB2 (fragment): mutant version of attB; recombination site for the Gateway® BP reaction BP Clonase™
    463..517     -  CDS            lacI (fragment): lac repressor; lacI; The lac repressor binds to the lac operator to inhibit transcription in E. coli. This inhibition can be relieved by adding lactose or isopropyl-β-D-thiogalactopyranoside (IPTG).
    519..652     -  rep_origin     RSF ori (fragment): Plasmids containing the RSF 1030 origin of replication can be propagated in E. coli cells that contain additional plasmids with compatible origins.
    658..714     +  misc_feature   MCS: pUC18/19 multiple cloning site
    751..767     -  protein_bind   lac operator: The lac repressor binds to the lac operator to inhibit transcription in E. coli. This inhibition can be relieved by adding lactose or isopropyl-β-D-thiogalactopyranoside (IPTG). lac repressor encoded by lacI
    775..805     -  promoter       lac promoter: promoter for the E. coli lac operon
    820..841     -  protein_bind   CAP binding site: CAP binding activates transcription in the presence of cAMP. E. coli catabolite activator protein
    854..946     -  CDS            lacI (fragment): lac repressor; lacI; The lac repressor binds to the lac operator to inhibit transcription in E. coli. This inhibition can be relieved by adding lactose or isopropyl-β-D-thiogalactopyranoside (IPTG).
   1129..1717    -  rep_origin     ori: high-copy-number ColE1/pMB1/pBR322/pUC origin of replication
   1888..2748    -  CDS            AmpR: β-lactamase; bla; confers resistance to ampicillin, carbenicillin, and related antibiotics
   2749..41      -  promoter       AmpR promoter (across the origin): bla
