[The description below was written by a language model from this plasmid's Addgene catalogue record and pLannotate feature annotations shown in this document.]
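Description:
Eomes gRNA#2 is a small (about 2.8 kb) mammalian CRISPR guide RNA expression plasmid built on a vector recorded only as "gRNA backbone". Its payload is a single Pol III transcription unit. A human U6 snRNA promoter sits upstream of a short gap that presumably holds the target-specific spacer, followed directly by the Streptococcus pyogenes Cas9 guide RNA scaffold. The guide targets mouse Eomes, also known as Tbr2, a T-box transcription factor gene, and is the second of what the name implies is a set of guides against this gene. The plasmid carries no Cas9 coding sequence, so the nuclease must be supplied separately, for example from a co-delivered expression plasmid or a Cas9-expressing host. No mammalian selection marker or fluorescent reporter is annotated.

Propagation in E. coli relies on a ColE1/pUC-type origin and an ampicillin resistance gene (β-lactamase) driven by its own promoter. The catalogue lists the plasmid as low copy, although the annotated origin is of the type usually described as high copy. The remaining annotations are cloning-vector remnants with no evident role in guide expression: a pUC18/19 polylinker, the lac promoter, operator and CAP binding site, a partial attB2 Gateway site, and short fragments matching lacI and an RSF origin.

The stated purpose is Cas9-mediated knockout of Eomes in mammalian cells. The associated publication concerns dendrite remodelling in mitral cells of the mouse olfactory bulb, which suggests a use in gene disruption in developing neurons, though the record does not state the delivery method.
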