Addgene plasmid #170835: Eomes gRNA#2
Purpose: Cas9-mediated knockout of Eomes in mammalian cells
Depositing lab: Takeshi Imai. Depositing organization: Kyushu University. Publication: BMPR-2 gates activity-dependent stabilization of primary dendrites during mitral cell remodeling. Aihara S, Fujimoto S, Sakaguchi R, Imai T. Cell Rep. 2021 Jun 22;35(12):109276. doi: 10.1016/j.celrep.2021.109276. PubMed 34161760.
Backbone
  Vector backbone: gRNA backbone
  Vector type: Mammalian Expression, CRISPR
Growth in bacteria
  Bacterial resistance: Ampicillin, 100 μg/mL
  Growth temperature: 37°C
  Growth strain: DH5alpha
  Copy number: Low Copy
Gene/Insert
  Gene/Insert name: Eomes
  gRNA/shRNA sequence: GTTATTGTCCGCTTTGCCGCAGG
  Species: M. musculus (mouse)
  Entrez Gene: Eomes (a.k.a. TBR-2, Tbr2)
Terms and licenses: Academic/Nonprofit Terms; Industry Terms: Not Available to Industry
How to cite: Eomes gRNA#2 was a gift from Takeshi Imai (Addgene plasmid # 170835 ; http://n2t.net/addgene:170835 ; RRID:Addgene_170835)
